>Addgene plasmid #209498 | EC67891 | addgene full sequence | sequence record 413849 | Addgene NGS Result
CTAAATTGTAAGCGTTAATATTTTGTTAAAATTCGCGTTAAATTTTTGTTAAATCAGCTCATTTTTTAAC
CAATAGGCCGAAATCGGCAAAATCCCTTATAAATCAAAAGAATAGACCGAGATAGGGTTGAGTGGCCGCT
ACAGGGCGCTCCCATTCGCCATTCAGGCTGCGCAACTGTTGGGAAGGGCGTTTCGGTGCGGGCCTCTTCG
CTATTACGCCAGCTGGCGAAAGGGGGATGTGCTGCAAGGCGATTAAGTTGGGTAACGCCAGGGTTTTCCC
AGTCACGACGTTGTAAAACGACGGCCAGTGAGCGCGACGTAATACGACTCACTATAGGGCGAATTGGCGG
AAGGCCGTCAAGGCCGCATCGCATGAAGACAATGCCCATGAATCCAAACCACACGGAGTTCAAATTCCCA
CAGATTAAGGCTCGTCCGTCGCACAAGGTAATGTGTGAATATTATATCTGTCGTGCAAAATTGCCTGGCC
TGCACAATTGCTGTTATAGTTGGCGGCAGGGAGAGTTTTAACATTGACTAGCGTGCTGATAATTTGTGAG
AAATAATAATTGACAAGTAGATACTGACATTTGAGAAGAGCTTCTGAACTGTTATTAGTAACAAAAATGG
AAAGCTGATGCACGGAAAAAGGAAAGAAAAAGCCATACTTTTTTTTAGGTAGGAAAAGAAAAAGCCATAC
GAGACTGATGTCTCTCAGATGGGCCGGGATCTGTCTATCTAGCAGGCAGCAGCCCACCAACCTCACGGGC
CAGCAATTACGAGTCCTTCTAAAAGCTCCCGCCGAGGGGCGCTGGCGCTGCTGTGCAGCAGCACGTCTAA
CATTAGTCCCACCTCGCCAGTTTACAGGGAGCAGAACCAGCTTATAAGCGGAGGCGCGGCACCAAGAAGC
ACCAGTGGTCTAGTGGTAGAATAGTACCCTGCCACGGTACAGACCCGGGTTCGATTCCCGGCTGGAAATA
ATTTCTACTAAGTGTAGATTGAGACCGCAGCTGGCACGACAGGTTTGCCGACTGGAAAGCGGGCAGTGAG
CGCAACGCAATTAATGTGAGTTAGCTCACTCATTAGGCACCCCAGGCTTTACACTTTATGCTTCCGGCTC
GTATGTTGTGTGGAATTGTGAGCGGATAACAATTTCACACAGGAAACAGCTATGACCATGATTACGCCAA
GCTTGCATGCCTGCAGGTCGACTCTAGAGGATCCCCGGGTACCGAGCTCGAATTCACTGGCCGTCGTTTT
ACAACGTCGTGACTGGGAAAACCCTGGCGTTACCCAACTTAATCGCCTTGCAGCACATCCCCCTTTCGCC
AGCTGGCGTAATAGCGAAGAGGCCCGCACCGATCGCCCTTCCCAACAGTTGCGCAGCCTGAATGGCGAAT
GGCGCCTGATGCGGTATTTTCTCCTTACGCATCTGTGCGGTATTTCACACCGCATATGGTGCACTCTCAG
TACAATCTGCTCTGATGCCGCATAGTTAAGCCAGCCCCGACACCCGCCAACACCCGCTGACGCGCCCTGA
CGGGCTTGTCTGCTCCCGGCATCCGCTTACAGACAAGCTGTGACGGTCTCATAATTTCTACTAAGTGTAG
ATTTTTTTGCAATTGTCTTCCTGGCCTGGGCCTCATGGGCCTTCCGCTCACTGCCCGCTTTCCAGTCGGG
AAACCTGTCGTGCCAGCTGCATTAACATGGTCATAGCTGTTTCCTTGCGTATTGGGCGCTCTCCGCTTCC
TCGCTCACTGACTCGCTGCGCTCGGTCGTTCGGGTAAAGCCTGGGGTGCCTAATGAGCAAAAGGCCAGCA
AAAGGCCAGGAACCGTAAAAAGGCCGCGTTGCTGGCGTTTTTCCATAGGCTCCGCCCCCCTGACGAGCAT
CACAAAAATCGACGCTCAAGTCAGAGGTGGCGAAACCCGACAGGACTATAAAGATACCAGGCGTTTCCCC
CTGGAAGCTCCCTCGTGCGCTCTCCTGTTCCGACCCTGCCGCTTACCGGATACCTGTCCGCCTTTCTCCC
TTCGGGAAGCGTGGCGCTTTCTCATAGCTCACGCTGTAGGTATCTCAGTTCGGTGTAGGTCGTTCGCTCC
AAGCTGGGCTGTGTGCACGAACCCCCCGTTCAGCCCGACCGCTGCGCCTTATCCGGTAACTATCGTCTTG
AGTCCAACCCGGTAAGACACGACTTATCGCCACTGGCAGCAGCCACTGGTAACAGGATTAGCAGAGCGAG
GTATGTAGGCGGTGCTACAGAGTTCTTGAAGTGGTGGCCTAACTACGGCTACACTAGAAGAACAGTATTT
GGTATCTGCGCTCTGCTGAAGCCAGTTACCTTCGGAAAAAGAGTTGGTAGCTCTTGATCCGGCAAACAAA
CCACCGCTGGTAGCGGTGGTTTTTTTGTTTGCAAGCAGCAGATTACGCGCAGAAAAAAAGGATCTCAAGA
AGATCCTTTGATCTTTTCTACGGGGTCTGACGCTCAGTGGAACGAAAACTCACGTTAAGGGATTTTGGTC
ATGAGATTATCAAAAAGGATCTTCACCTAGATCCTTTTAAATTAAAAATGAAGTTTTAAATCAATCTAAA
GTATATATGAGTAAACTTGGTCTGACAGTTACCAATGCTTAATCAGTGAGGCACCTATCTCAGCGATCTG
TCTATTTCGTTCATCCATAGTTGCCTGACTCCCCGTCGTGTAGATAACTACGATACGGGAGGGCTTACCA
TCTGGCCCCAGTGCTGCAATGATACCGCGAGAACCACGCTCACCGGCTCCAGATTTATCAGCAATAAACC
AGCCAGCCGGAAGGGCCGAGCGCAGAAGTGGTCCTGCAACTTTATCCGCCTCCATCCAGTCTATTAATTG
TTGCCGGGAAGCTAGAGTAAGTAGTTCGCCAGTTAATAGTTTGCGCAACGTTGTTGCCATTGCTACAGGC
ATCGTGGTGTCACGCTCGTCGTTTGGTATGGCTTCATTCAGCTCCGGTTCCCAACGATCAAGGCGAGTTA
CATGATCCCCCATGTTGTGCAAAAAAGCGGTTAGCTCCTTCGGTCCTCCGATCGTTGTCAGAAGTAAGTT
GGCCGCAGTGTTATCACTCATGGTTATGGCAGCACTGCATAATTCTCTTACTGTCATGCCATCCGTAAGA
TGCTTTTCTGTGACTGGTGAGTACTCAACCAAGTCATTCTGAGAATAGTGTATGCGGCGACCGAGTTGCT
CTTGCCCGGCGTCAATACGGGATAATACCGCGCCACATAGCAGAACTTTAAAAGTGCTCATCATTGGAAA
ACGTTCTTCGGGGCGAAAACTCTCAAGGATCTTACCGCTGTTGAGATCCAGTTCGATGTAACCCACTCGT
GCACCCAACTGATCTTCAGCATCTTTTACTTTCACCAGCGTTTCTGGGTGAGCAAAAACAGGAAGGCAAA
ATGCCGCAAAAAAGGGAATAAGGGCGACACGGAAATGTTGAATACTCATACTCTTCCTTTTTCAATATTA
TTGAAGCATTTATCAGGGTTATTGTCTCATGAGCGGATACATATTTGAATGTATTTAGAAAAATAAACAA
ATAGGGGTTCCGCGCACATTTCCCCGAAAAGTGCCAC
Features (pLannotate 1.2.2; 17 found; start..end, strand, type, name):
      3..134     -  rep_origin     M13 ori (fragment): M13 bacteriophage origin of replication; arrow indicates direction of (+) strand synthesis
    155..311     -  CDS            lacZα (fragment): LacZα fragment of β-galactosidase; lacZ fragment
    320..338     +  promoter       T7 promoter: promoter for bacteriophage T7 RNA polymerase
    364..486     +  CDS            gsk3b (fragment): GSK3B_XENLA - Also known as Xgsk-3. Experimental evidence at protein level: Swiss-Prot protein existence level 1. Plays a role in the organization of the formation of the main body axis of developing embryo. Acts as an inhibitor of differentiation of primary neurons. Inhibits the ability of ectopically expressed NEUROD1 and other bHLH factors to promote early retinal cell differentiation. May participate in the Wnt signaling pathway. May regulate the circadian clock via phosphorylation of the major clock components. From Xenopus laevis (African clawed frog).
    911..974     +  ncRNA          tRNA: Accession: RF00005 - tRNA
   1007..1049    +  CDS            lacI (fragment): lac repressor; lacI; The lac repressor binds to the lac operator to inhibit transcription in E. coli. This inhibition can be relieved by adding lactose or isopropyl-β-D-thiogalactopyranoside (IPTG).
   1062..1083    +  protein_bind   CAP binding site: CAP binding activates transcription in the presence of cAMP. E. coli catabolite activator protein
   1098..1128    +  promoter       lac promoter: promoter for the E. coli lac operon
   1136..1152    +  protein_bind   lac operator: The lac repressor binds to the lac operator to inhibit transcription in E. coli. This inhibition can be relieved by adding lactose or isopropyl-β-D-thiogalactopyranoside (IPTG). lac repressor encoded by lacI
   1189..1245    -  misc_feature   MCS: pUC18/19 multiple cloning site
   1242..1399    +  CDS            lacZα (fragment): LacZα fragment of β-galactosidase; lacZ fragment
   1405..1504    -  misc_feature   bom (fragment): basis of mobility region from pBR322
   1658..1705    -  CDS            lacI (fragment): lac repressor; lacI; The lac repressor binds to the lac operator to inhibit transcription in E. coli. This inhibition can be relieved by adding lactose or isopropyl-β-D-thiogalactopyranoside (IPTG).
   1742..1782    -  rep_origin     RSF ori (fragment): Plasmids containing the RSF 1030 origin of replication can be propagated in E. coli cells that contain additional plasmids with compatible origins.
   1860..2448    -  rep_origin     ori: high-copy-number ColE1/pMB1/pBR322/pUC origin of replication
   2619..3479    -  CDS            AmpR: β-lactamase; bla; confers resistance to ampicillin, carbenicillin, and related antibiotics
   3480..3584    -  promoter       AmpR promoter: bla
