[The description below was written by a language model from this plasmid's Addgene catalogue record and pLannotate feature annotations shown in this document.]
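Description:
EC67891 is a small (about 3.6 kb) high-copy E. coli cloning plasmid from a Golden Gate toolkit for CRISPR mutagenesis in barley and wheat. It serves as the level 1, position 1 acceptor into which protospacers for Cas12a editing are cloned. The backbone is not named in the record, but the feature table shows a ColE1/pUC-type origin and an ampicillin resistance gene (β-lactamase with its own promoter) for propagation and selection in bacteria. Fragments of an M13 origin, lacZα and a T7 promoter appear to be remnants of a standard cloning vector.

The insert is listed as Cas12a-tRNA-DR-DR, attributed to Lachnospiraceae bacterium and driven by the TaU3 promoter, a wheat U3 small nuclear RNA promoter of the kind used for Pol III transcription of guide RNAs in cereals. Despite the name, the plasmid is too small to carry a Cas12a coding sequence and none is annotated, so the payload is evidently a guide RNA expression scaffold. A tRNA element is annotated, and it is followed by a lac promoter/operator–lacZα cassette with a pUC-type multiple cloning site. Given LacZ as the listed selectable marker, this cassette presumably sits between the two Cas12a direct repeats (DR) and is displaced when a protospacer is inserted, allowing blue/white screening. The tRNA would typically promote processing of the transcript to release the crRNA. The TaU3 promoter and the direct repeats are not annotated in the feature table, and the short "gsk3b" hit in the region upstream of the tRNA is most likely a spurious match. The cloning enzymes are not stated. The finished guide module would be assembled with other level 1 parts into a plant transformation construct.
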