Addgene plasmid #209498: EC67891
Purpose: Cloning protospacers for Cas12a editing
Depositing lab: Wendy Harwood & Cristobal Uauy. Depositing organization: John Innes Centre. Publication: An optimised CRISPR Cas9 and Cas12a mutagenesis toolkit for Barley and Wheat. Lawrenson T, Clarke M, Kirby R, Forner M, Steuernagel B, Brown JKM, Harwood W. Plant Methods. 2024 Aug 13;20(1):123. doi: 10.1186/s13007-024-01234-y. PubMed 39138524.
Backbone
  Vector backbone: Unknown
  Vector type: CRISPR
  Selectable markers: LacZ
Growth in bacteria
  Bacterial resistance: Ampicillin, 100 μg/mL
  Growth temperature: 37°C
  Growth strain: DH5alpha
  Copy number: High Copy
Gene/Insert
  Gene/Insert name: Cas12a-tRNA-DR-DR
  Species: Lachnospiraceae bacterium
  Promoter: TaU3
  Cloning method: Restriction Enzyme; 5′ cloning site unknown (unknown if destroyed)
Terms and licenses: Academic/Nonprofit Terms; Industry Terms: Not Available to Industry
Depositor comments: GoldeGate level 1 position 1
How to cite: EC67891 was a gift from Wendy Harwood & Cristobal Uauy (Addgene plasmid # 209498 ; http://n2t.net/addgene:209498 ; RRID:Addgene_209498)
